Addgene plasmid #116598: pHAGE-PIK3R1-L372_R373delLR
Purpose: Lentiviral expression of PIK3R1 L372_R373delLR
Depositing lab: Gordon Mills & Kenneth Scott. Depositing organization: Baylor College of Medicine. Publication: Systematic Functional Annotation of Somatic Mutations in Cancer. Ng PK, Li J, Jeong KJ, Shao S, Chen H, Tsang YH, Sengupta S, Wang Z, Bhavana VH, Tran R, Soewito S, Minussi DC, Moreno D, Kong K, Dogruluk T, Lu H, Gao J, Tokheim C, Zhou DC, Johnson AM, Zeng J, Ip CKM, Ju Z, Wester M, Yu S, Li Y, Vellano CP, Schultz N, Karchin R, Ding L, Lu Y, Cheung LWT, Chen K, Shaw KR, Meric-Bernstam F, Scott KL, Yi S, Sahni N, Liang H, Mills GB. Cancer Cell. 2018 Mar 12;33(3):450-462.e10. doi: 10.1016/j.ccell.2018.01.021. PubMed 29533785.
Backbone
  Vector backbone: pHAGE
  Vector type: Lentiviral
Growth in bacteria
  Bacterial resistance: Ampicillin, 100 μg/mL
  Growth temperature: 37°C
  Growth strain: Stbl3
  Copy number: High Copy
Gene/Insert
  Gene/Insert name: PIK3R1
  Species: H. sapiens (human)
  Mutation: L372_R373delLR
  Entrez Gene: PIK3R1 (a.k.a. AGM7, GRB1, IMD36, p85, p85-ALPHA, p85alpha)
  Cloning method: Gateway Cloning
Terms and licenses: Academic/Nonprofit Terms; Industry Terms: Not Available to Industry
How to cite: pHAGE-PIK3R1-L372_R373delLR was a gift from Gordon Mills & Kenneth Scott (Addgene plasmid # 116598 ; http://n2t.net/addgene:116598 ; RRID:Addgene_116598)
