[The description below was written by a language model from this plasmid's Addgene catalogue record and pLannotate feature annotations shown in this document.]
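Description:
pHAGE-PIK3R1-L372_R373delLR is an HIV-1-derived lentiviral expression plasmid built on the pHAGE backbone and carrying a mutant allele of human PIK3R1, which encodes the p85α regulatory subunit of PI3-kinase. The allele has an in-frame deletion of leucine 372 and arginine 373. In bacteria the plasmid is maintained through a high-copy ColE1/pUC-type origin and selected with ampicillin via the β-lactamase gene. The record lists a recombination-deficient strain as the host, which is usual for LTR-containing vectors. The viral portion comprises a truncated 5' LTR, the Ψ packaging signal with an adjoining gag fragment, the Rev response element, the cPPT/CTS and a ΔU3 self-inactivating 3' LTR. The transfer RNA can therefore be packaged and integrated, but packaging functions must be supplied in trans.

Between the LTRs, the constitutive human EF-1α promoter drives the PIK3R1 open reading frame, which was introduced by Gateway recombination and is flanked by attB1 and attB2 sites. A short sequence annotated as a fragment of a 3xHA tag lies immediately upstream of the coding sequence, suggesting an N-terminal HA epitope. A V5 tag is annotated downstream of attB2, but the record does not show whether it is read in frame with the insert. An EMCV IRES followed by EGFP lets transduced cells be tracked by fluorescence from the same transcript, and a WPRE enhances expression. Short lac, SV40 and nef fragments appear to be backbone remnants. The construct comes from a systematic effort to functionally annotate somatic cancer mutations, and it is suited to stable expression of this variant in mammalian cells for comparison with the wild-type protein.
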