Features (pLannotate 1.2.2; 28 found; start..end, strand, type, name):
    377..634     +  LTR            5' LTR (truncated): truncated 5' long terminal repeat (LTR) from HIV-1
    681..806     +  misc_feature   HIV-1 Ψ: packaging signal of human immunodeficiency virus type 1
    790..1128    +  CDS            HIV-1 gag (fragment): gag protein from human immunodeficiency virus 1; gag
   1303..1536    +  misc_feature   RRE: The Rev response element (RRE) of HIV-1 allows for Rev-dependent mRNA export from the nucleus to the cytoplasm.
   1913..2013    +  CDS            Rev (fragment): human immunodeficiency virus 1 (HIV-1) Rev protein; rev; enhances nuclear export of unspliced and incompletely spliced viral mRNAs
   2058..2175    +  misc_feature   cPPT/CTS: central polypurine tract and central termination sequence of HIV-1
   2223..3401    +  promoter       EF-1α promoter: strong constitutive promoter for human elongation factor EF-1α
   3422..3439    +  protein_bind   attB1 (fragment): mutant version of attB; core recombination site for the Gateway® BP reaction BP Clonase™
   3451..3477    +  CDS            3xHA (fragment): three tandem HA epitope tags
   3478..5640    +  CDS            PIK3R1: P85A_HUMAN - Also known as GRB1. Experimental evidence at protein level: Swiss-Prot protein existence level 1. Binds to activated (phosphorylated) protein-Tyr kinases, through its SH2 domain, and acts as an adapter, mediating the association of the p110 catalytic unit to the plasma membrane. Necessary for the insulin-stimulated increase in glucose uptake and glycogen synthesis in insulin-sensitive tissues. Plays an important role in signaling in response to FGFR1, FGFR2, FGFR3, FGFR4, KITLG/SCF, KIT, PDGFRA and PDGFRB. Likewise, plays a role in ITGB2 signaling (PubMed:17626883, PubMed:19805105
   5643..5666    -  protein_bind   attB2: mutant version of attB; recombination site for the Gateway® BP reaction BP Clonase™
   5719..5760    +  CDS            V5 tag: epitope tag from simian virus 5
   5886..6348    +  misc_feature   IRES: internal ribosome entry site (IRES) of the encephalomyocarditis virus (EMCV)
   6362..7081    +  CDS            EGFP: the original enhanced GFP (Yang et al., 1996) mammalian codon-optimized
   7095..7683    +  misc_feature   WPRE: woodchuck hepatitis virus posttranscriptional regulatory element
   7691..7756    +  CDS            nef (fragment): NEF_HV1Z2 - Experimental evidence at protein level: Swiss-Prot protein existence level 1. Extracellular Nef protein targets CD4(+) T-lymphocytes for apoptosis by interacting with CXCR4 surface receptors. From Human immunodeficiency virus type 1 group M subtype D (isolate Z2/CDC-Z34) (HIV-1).
   7758..7991    +  LTR            3' LTR (ΔU3): self-inactivating 3' long terminal repeat (LTR) from HIV-1
   8196..8300    +  promoter       AmpR promoter: bla
   8301..9161    +  CDS            AmpR: β-lactamase; bla; confers resistance to ampicillin, carbenicillin, and related antibiotics
   9332..9920    +  rep_origin     ori: high-copy-number ColE1/pMB1/pBR322/pUC origin of replication
  10103..10157   +  CDS            lacI (fragment): lac repressor; lacI; The lac repressor binds to the lac operator to inhibit transcription in E. coli. This inhibition can be relieved by adding lactose or isopropyl-β-D-thiogalactopyranoside (IPTG).
  10163..10256   +  rep_origin     SV40 ori (fragment): SV40 origin of replication
  10281..10318   +  CDS            lacI (fragment): lac repressor; lacI; The lac repressor binds to the lac operator to inhibit transcription in E. coli. This inhibition can be relieved by adding lactose or isopropyl-β-D-thiogalactopyranoside (IPTG).
  10331..10352   +  protein_bind   CAP binding site: CAP binding activates transcription in the presence of cAMP. E. coli catabolite activator protein
  10367..10397   +  promoter       lac promoter: promoter for the E. coli lac operon
  10401..10423   +  protein_bind   lac operator (fragment): The lac repressor binds to the lac operator to inhibit transcription in E. coli. This inhibition can be relieved by adding lactose or isopropyl-β-D-thiogalactopyranoside (IPTG). lac repressor encoded by lacI
  10455..10538   +  polyA_signal   SV40 poly(A) signal (fragment): SV40 polyadenylation signal
  10705..329     +  CDS            nef (fragment) (across the origin): NEF_HV1BR - Experimental evidence at protein level: Swiss-Prot protein existence level 1. Extracellular Nef protein targets CD4(+) T-lymphocytes for apoptosis by interacting with CXCR4 surface receptors (PubMed:14990729). From Human immunodeficiency virus type 1 group M subtype B (isolate BRU/LAI) (HIV-1).
>Addgene plasmid #116598 | pHAGE-PIK3R1-L372_R373delLR | addgene full sequence | sequence record 250664 | Addgene NGS Result
TGGAAGGGCTAATTCACTCCCAAAGAAGACAAGATATCCTTGATCTGTGGATCTACCACACACAAGGCTA
CTTCCCTGATTAGCAGAACTACACACCAGGGCCAGGGGTCAGATATCCACTGACCTTTGGATGGTGCTAC
AAGCTAGTACCAGTTGAGCCAGATAAGGTAGAAGAGGCCAATAAAGGAGAGAACACCAGCTTGTTACACC
CTGTGAGCCTGCATGGGATGGATGACCCGGAGAGAGAAGTGTTAGAGTGGAGGTTTGACAGCCGCCTAGC
ATTTCATCACGTGGCCCGAGAGCTGCATCCGGAGTACTTCAAGAACTGCTGATATCGAGCTTGCTACAAG
GGACTTTCCGCTGGGGACTTTCCAGGGAGGCGTGGCCTGGGCGGGACTGGGGAGTGGCGAGCCCTCAGAT
CCTGCATATAAGCAGCTGCTTTTTGCCTGTACTGGGTCTCTCTGGTTAGACCAGATCTGAGCCTGGGAGC
TCTCTGGCTAACTAGGGAACCCACTGCTTAAGCCTCAATAAAGCTTGCCTTGAGTGCTTCAAGTAGTGTG
TGCCCGTCTGTTGTGTGACTCTGGTAACTAGAGATCCCTCAGACCCTTTTAGTCAGTGTGGAAAATCTCT
AGCAGTGGCGCCCGAACAGGGACTTGAAAGCGAAAGGGAAACCAGAGGAGCTCTCTCGACGCAGGACTCG
GCTTGCTGAAGCGCGCACGGCAAGAGGCGAGGGGCGGCGACTGGTGAGTACGCCAAAAATTTTGACTAGC
GGAGGCTAGAAGGAGAGAGATGGGTGCGAGAGCGTCAGTATTAAGCGGGGGAGAATTAGATCGCGATGGG
AAAAAATTCGGTTAAGGCCAGGGGGAAAGAAAAAATATAAATTAAAACATATAGTATGGGCAAGCAGGGA
GCTAGAACGATTCGCAGTTAATCCTGGCCTGTTAGAAACATCAGAAGGCTGTAGACAAATACTGGGACAG
CTACAACCATCCCTTCAGACAGGATCAGAAGAACTTAGATCATTATATAATACAGTAGCAACCCTCTATT
GTGTGCATCAAAGGATAGAGATAAAAGACACCAAGGAAGCTTTAGACAAGATAGAGGAAGAGCAAAACAA
AAGTAAGACCACCGCACAGCAAGCGGCCGGCCGCTGATCTTCAGACCTGGAGGAGGAGATATGAGGGACA
ATTGGAGAAGTGAATTATATAAATATAAAGTAGTAAAAATTGAACCATTAGGAGTAGCACCCACCAAGGC
AAAGAGAAGAGTGGTGCAGAGAGAAAAAAGAGCAGTGGGAATAGGAGCTTTGTTCCTTGGGTTCTTGGGA
GCAGCAGGAAGCACTATGGGCGCAGCGTCAATGACGCTGACGGTACAGGCCAGACAATTATTGTCTGGTA
TAGTGCAGCAGCAGAACAATTTGCTGAGGGCTATTGAGGCGCAACAGCATCTGTTGCAACTCACAGTCTG
GGGCATCAAGCAGCTCCAGGCAAGAATCCTGGCTGTGGAAAGATACCTAAAGGATCAACAGCTCCTGGGG
ATTTGGGGTTGCTCTGGAAAACTCATTTGCACCACTGCTGTGCCTTGGAATGCTAGTTGGAGTAATAAAT
CTCTGGAACAGATTTGGAATCACACGACCTGGATGGAGTGGGACAGAGAAATTAACAATTACACAAGCTT
AATACACTCCTTAATTGAAGAATCGCAAAACCAGCAAGAAAAGAATGAACAAGAATTATTGGAATTAGAT
AAATGGGCAAGTTTGTGGAATTGGTTTAACATAACAAATTGGCTGTGGTATATAAAATTATTCATAATGA
TAGTAGGAGGCTTGGTAGGTTTAAGAATAGTTTTTGCTGTACTTTCTATAGTGAATAGAGTTAGGCAGGG
ATATTCACCATTATCGTTTCAGACCCACCTCCCAACCCCGAGGGGACCCGACAGGCCCGAAGGAATAGAA
GAAGAAGGTGGAGAGAGAGACAGAGACAGATCCATTCGATTAGTGAACGGATCTCGACGGTATCGCCGAA
TTCACAAATGGCAGTATTCATCCACAATTTTAAAAGAAAAGGGGGGATTGGGGGGTACAGTGCAGGGGAA
AGAATAGTAGACATAATAGCAACAGACATACAAACTAAAGAATTACAAAAACAAATTACAAAAATTCAAA
ATTTTCGGGTTTATTACAGGGACAGCAGAGATCCAGTTTGGACTAGTCGTGAGGCTCCGGTGCCCGTCAG
TGGGCAGAGCGCACATCGCCCACAGTCCCCGAGAAGTTGGGGGGAGGGGTCGGCAATTGAACCGGTGCCT
AGAGAAGGTGGCGCGGGGTAAACTGGGAAAGTGATGTCGTGTACTGGCTCCGCCTTTTTCCCGAGGGTGG
GGGAGAACCGTATATAAGTGCAGTAGTCGCCGTGAACGTTCTTTTTCGCAACGGGTTTGCCGCCAGAACA
CAGGTAAGTGCCGTGTGTGGTTCCCGCGGGCCTGGCCTCTTTACGGGTTATGGCCCTTGCGTGCCTTGAA
TTACTTCCACCTGGCTGCAGTACGTGATTCTTGATCCCGAGCTTCGGGTTGGAAGTGGGTGGGAGAGTTC
GAGGCCTTGCGCTTAAGGAGCCCCTTCGCCTCGTGCTTGAGTTGAGGCCTGGCCTGGGCGCTGGGGCCGC
CGCGTGCGAATCTGGTGGCACCTTCGCGCCTGTCTCGCTGCTTTCGATAAGTCTCTAGCCATTTAAAATT
TTTGATGACCTGCTGCGACGCTTTTTTTCTGGCAAGATAGTCTTGTAAATGCGGGCCAAGATCTGCACAC
TGGTATTTCGGTTTTTGGGGCCGCGGGCGGCGACGGGGCCCGTGCGTCCCAGCGCACATGTTCGGCGAGG
CGGGGCCTGCGAGCGCGGCCACCGAGAATCGGACGGGGGTAGTCTCAAGCTGGCCGGCCTGCTCTGGTGC
CTGGCCTCGCGCCGCCGTGTATCGCCCCGCCCTGGGCGGCAAGGCTGGCCCGGTCGGCACCAGTTGCGTG
AGCGGAAAGATGGCCGCTTCCCGGCCCTGCTGCAGGGAGCTCAAAATGGAGGACGCGGCGCTCGGGAGAG
CGGGCGGGTGAGTCACCCACACAAAGGAAAAGGGCCTTTCCGTCCTCAGCCGTCGCTTCATGTGACTCCA
CGGAGTACCGGGCGCCGTCCAGGCACCTCGATTAGTTCTCGAGCTTTTGGAGTACGTCGTCTTTAGGTTG
GGGGGAGGGGTTTTATGCGATGGAGTTTCCCCACACTGAGTGGGTGGAGACTGAAGTTAGGCCAGCTTGG
CACTTGATGTAATTCTCCTTGGAATTTGCCCTTTTTGAGTTTGGATCTTGGTTCATTCTCAAGCCTCAGA
CAGTGGTTCAAAGTTTTTTTCTTCCATTTCAGGTGTCGTGAAGCGGCCCTGCAGATATCAACAAGTTTGT
ACAAAAAAGTTGGCATGGTTTACCCATACGATGTTCCAGATTACGCTAGTGCTGAGGGGTACCAGTACAG
AGCGCTGTATGATTATAAAAAGGAAAGAGAAGAAGATATTGACTTGCACTTGGGTGACATATTGACTGTG
AATAAAGGGTCCTTAGTAGCTCTTGGATTCAGTGATGGACAGGAAGCCAGGCCTGAAGAAATTGGCTGGT
TAAATGGCTATAATGAAACCACAGGGGAAAGGGGGGACTTTCCGGGAACTTATGTAGAATATATTGGAAG
GAAAAAAATCTCGCCTCCCACACCAAAGCCCCGGCCACCTCGGCCTCTTCCTGTTGCACCAGGTTCTTCG
AAAACTGAAGCAGATGTTGAACAACAAGCTTTGACTCTCCCGGATCTTGCAGAGCAGTTTGCCCCTCCTG
ACATTGCCCCGCCTCTTCTTATCAAGCTCGTGGAAGCCATTGAAAAGAAAGGTCTGGAATGTTCAACTCT
ATACAGAACACAGAGCTCCAGCAACCTGGCAGAATTACGACAGCTTCTTGATTGTGATACACCCTCCGTG
GACTTGGAAATGATCGATGTGCACGTTTTGGCTGACGCTTTCAAACGCTATCTCCTGGACTTACCAAATC
CTGTCATTCCAGCAGCCGTTTACAGTGAAATGATTTCTTTAGCTCCAGAAGTACAAAGCTCCGAAGAATA
TATTCAGCTATTGAAGAAGCTTATTAGGTCGCCTAGCATACCTCATCAGTATTGGCTTACGCTTCAGTAT
TTGTTAAAACATTTCTTCAAGCTCTCTCAAACCTCCAGCAAAAATCTGTTGAATGCAAGAGTACTCTCTG
AAATTTTCAGCCCTATGCTTTTCAGATTCTCAGCAGCCAGCTCTGATAATACTGAAAACCTCATAAAAGT
TATAGAAATTTTAATCTCAACTGAATGGAATGAACGACAGCCTGCACCAGCACTGCCTCCTAAACCACCA
AAACCTACTACTGTAGCCAACAACGGTATGAATAACAATATGTCCTTACAAGATGCTGAATGGTACTGGG
GAGATATCTCGAGGGAAGAAGTGAATGAAAAACTTCGAGATACAGCAGACGGGACCTTTTTGGTACGAGA
TGCGTCTACTAAAATGCATGGTGATTATACTCTTACAAAAGGGGGAAATAACAAATTAATCAAAATATTT
CATCGAGATGGGAAATATGGCTTCTCTGACCCATTAACCTTCAGTTCTGTGGTTGAATTAATAAACCACT
ACCGGAATGAATCTCTAGCTCAGTATAATCCCAAATTGGATGTGAAATTACTTTATCCAGTATCCAAATA
CCAACAGGATCAAGTTGTCAAAGAAGATAATATTGAAGCTGTAGGGAAAAAATTACATGAATATAACACT
CAGTTTCAAGAAAAAAGTCGAGAATATGATAGATTATATGAAGAATATACCCGCACATCCCAGGAAATCC
AAATGAAAAGGACAGCTATTGAAGCATTTAATGAAACCATAAAAATATTTGAAGAACAGTGCCAGACCCA
AGAGCGGTACAGCAAAGAATACATAGAAAAGTTTAAACGTGAAGGCAATGAGAAAGAAATACAAAGGATT
ATGCATAATTATGATAAGTTGAAGTCTCGAATCAGTGAAATTATTGACAGTAGAAGAAGATTGGAAGAAG
ACTTGAAGAAGCAGGCAGCTGAGTATCGAGAAATTGACAAACGTATGAACAGCATTAAACCAGACCTTAT
CCAGCTGAGAAAGACGAGAGACCAATACTTGATGTGGTTGACTCAAAAAGGTGTTCGGCAAAAGAAGTTG
AACGAGTGGTTGGGCAATGAAAACACTGAAGACCAATATTCACTGGTGGAAGATGATGAAGATTTGCCCC
ATCATGATGAGAAGACATGGAATGTTGGAAGCAGCAACCGAAACAAAGCTGAAAACCTGTTGCGAGGGAA
GCGAGATGGCACTTTTCTTGTCCGGGAGAGCAGTAAACAGGGCTGCTATGCCTGCTCTGTAGTGGTGGAC
GGCGAAGTAAAGCATTGTGTCATAAACAAAACAGCAACTGGCTATGGCTTTGCCGAGCCCTATAACTTGT
ACAGCTCTCTGAAAGAACTGGTGCTACATTACCAACACACCTCCCTTGTGCAGCACAACGACTCCCTCAA
TGTCACACTAGCCTACCCAGTATATGCACAGCAGAGGCGATGCCCAACTTTCTTGTACAAAGTGGTTGAT
ATCCAGCACAGTGGCGGCCGCTCGAGTCTAGAGGGCCCGCGGTTCGAAGGTAAGCCTATCCCTAACCCTC
TCCTCGGTCTCGATTCTACGCGTACCGGTTAGTAATGAGATCCCTCCCCCCCCCCTAACGTTACTGGCCG
AAGCCGCTTGGAATAAGGCCGGTGTGCGTTTGTCTATATGTTATTTTCCACCATATTGCCGTCTTTTGGC
AATGTGAGGGCCCGGAAACCTGGCCCTGTCTTCTTGACGAGCATTCCTAGGGGTCTTTCCCCTCTCGCCA
AAGGAATGCAAGGTCTGTTGAATGTCGTGAAGGAAGCAGTTCCTCTGGAAGCTTCTTGAAGACAAACAAC
GTCTGTAGCGACCCTTTGCAGGCAGCGGAACCCCCCACCTGGCGACAGGTGCCTCTGCGGCCAAAAGCCA
CGTGTATAAGATACACCTGCAAAGGCGGCACAACCCCAGTGCCACGTTGTGAGTTGGATAGTTGTGGAAA
GAGTCAAATGGCTCTCCTCAAGCGTATTCAACAAGGGGCTGAAGGATGCCCAGAAGGTACCCCATTGTAT
GGGATCTGATCTGGGGCCTCGGTGCACATGCTTTACATGTGTTTAGTCGAGGTTAAAAAAACGTCTAGGC
CCCCCGAACCACGGGGACGTGGTTTTCCTTTGAAAAACACGATGATAATATGGCCACACATATGGTGAGC
AAGGGCGAGGAGCTGTTCACCGGGGTGGTGCCCATCCTGGTCGAGCTGGACGGCGACGTAAACGGCCACA
AGTTCAGCGTGTCCGGCGAGGGCGAGGGCGATGCCACCTACGGCAAGCTGACCCTGAAGTTCATCTGCAC
CACCGGCAAGCTGCCCGTGCCCTGGCCCACCCTCGTGACCACCCTGACCTACGGCGTGCAGTGCTTCAGC
CGCTACCCCGACCACATGAAGCAGCACGACTTCTTCAAGTCCGCCATGCCCGAAGGCTACGTCCAGGAGC
GCACCATCTTCTTCAAGGACGACGGCAACTACAAGACCCGCGCCGAGGTGAAGTTCGAGGGCGACACCCT
GGTGAACCGCATCGAGCTGAAGGGCATCGACTTCAAGGAGGACGGCAACATCCTGGGGCACAAGCTGGAG
TACAACTACAACAGCCACAACGTCTATATCATGGCCGACAAGCAGAAGAACGGCATCAAGGTGAACTTCA
AGATCCGCCACAACATCGAGGACGGCAGCGTGCAGCTCGCCGACCACTACCAGCAGAACACCCCCATCGG
CGACGGCCCCGTGCTGCTGCCCGACAACCACTACCTGAGCACCCAGTCCGCCCTGAGCAAAGACCCCAAC
GAGAAGCGCGATCACATGGTCCTGCTGGAGTTCGTGACCGCCGCCGGGATCACTCTCGGCATGGACGAGC
TGTACAAGTAAATCGATAGATCCTAATCAACCTCTGGATTACAAAATTTGTGAAAGATTGACTGGTATTC
TTAACTATGTTGCTCCTTTTACGCTATGTGGATACGCTGCTTTAATGCCTTTGTATCATGCTATTGCTTC
CCGTATGGCTTTCATTTTCTCCTCCTTGTATAAATCCTGGTTGCTGTCTCTTTATGAGGAGTTGTGGCCC
GTTGTCAGGCAACGTGGCGTGGTGTGCACTGTGTTTGCTGACGCAACCCCCACTGGTTGGGGCATTGCCA
CCACCTGTCAGCTCCTTTCCGGGACTTTCGCTTTCCCCCTCCCTATTGCCACGGCGGAACTCATCGCCGC
CTGCCTTGCCCGCTGCTGGACAGGGGCTCGGCTGTTGGGCACTGACAATTCCGTGGTGTTGTCGGGGAAA
TCATCGTCCTTTCCTTGGCTGCTCGCCTGTGTTGCCACCTGGATTCTGCGCGGGACGTCCTTCTGCTACG
TCCCTTCGGCCCTCAATCCAGCGGACCTTCCTTCCCGCGGCCTGCTGCCGGCTCTGCGGCCTCTTCCGCG
TCTTCGCCTTCGCCCTCAGACGAGTCGGATCTCCCTTTGGGCCGCCTCCCCGCCTGAGATCCTTTAAGAC
CAATGACTTACAAGGCAGCTGTAGATCTTAGCCACTTTTTAAAAGAAAAGGGGGGACTGGAAGGGCTAAT
TCACTCCCAACGAAGACAAGATCTGCTTTTTGCTTGTACTGGGTCTCTCTGGTTAGACCAGATCTGAGCC
TGGGAGCTCTCTGGCTAACTAGGGAACCCACTGCTTAAGCCTCAATAAAGCTTGCCTTGAGTGCTTCAAG
TAGTGTGTGCCCGTCTGTTGTGTGACTCTGGTAACTAGAGATCCCTCAGACCCTTTTAGTCAGTGTGGAA
AATCTCTAGCAGTAGTAGTTCATGTCATCTTATTATTCAGTATTTATAACTTGCAAAGAAATGAATATCA
GAGAGTGAGAGGCCCGGGTTAATTAAGGAAAGGGCTAGATCATTCTTGAAGACGAAAGGGCCTCGTGATA
CGCCTATTTTTATAGGTTAATGTCATGATAATAATGGTTTCTTAGACGTCAGGTGGCACTTTTCGGGGAA
ATGTGCGCGGAACCCCTATTTGTTTATTTTTCTAAATACATTCAAATATGTATCCGCTCATGAGACAATA
ACCCTGATAAATGCTTCAATAATATTGAAAAAGGAAGAGTATGAGTATTCAACATTTCCGTGTCGCCCTT
ATTCCCTTTTTTGCGGCATTTTGCCTTCCTGTTTTTGCTCACCCAGAAACGCTGGTGAAAGTAAAAGATG
CTGAAGATCAGTTGGGTGCACGAGTGGGTTACATCGAACTGGATCTCAACAGCGGTAAGATCCTTGAGAG
TTTTCGCCCCGAAGAACGTTTTCCAATGATGAGCACTTTTAAAGTTCTGCTATGTGGCGCGGTATTATCC
CGTGTTGACGCCGGGCAAGAGCAACTCGGTCGCCGCATACACTATTCTCAGAATGACTTGGTTGAGTACT
CACCAGTCACAGAAAAGCATCTTACGGATGGCATGACAGTAAGAGAATTATGCAGTGCTGCCATAACCAT
GAGTGATAACACTGCGGCCAACTTACTTCTGACAACGATCGGAGGACCGAAGGAGCTAACCGCTTTTTTG
CACAACATGGGGGATCATGTAACTCGCCTTGATCGTTGGGAACCGGAGCTGAATGAAGCCATACCAAACG
ACGAGCGTGACACCACGATGCCTGTAGCAATGGCAACAACGTTGCGCAAACTATTAACTGGCGAACTACT
TACTCTAGCTTCCCGGCAACAATTAATAGACTGGATGGAGGCGGATAAAGTTGCAGGACCACTTCTGCGC
TCGGCCCTTCCGGCTGGCTGGTTTATTGCTGATAAATCTGGAGCCGGTGAGCGTGGGTCTCGCGGTATCA
TTGCAGCACTGGGGCCAGATGGTAAGCCCTCCCGTATCGTAGTTATCTACACGACGGGGAGTCAGGCAAC
TATGGATGAACGAAATAGACAGATCGCTGAGATAGGTGCCTCACTGATTAAGCATTGGTAACTGTCAGAC
CAAGTTTACTCATATATACTTTAGATTGATTTAAAACTTCATTTTTAATTTAAAAGGATCTAGGTGAAGA
TCCTTTTTGATAATCTCATGACCAAAATCCCTTAACGTGAGTTTTCGTTCCACTGAGCGTCAGACCCCGT
AGAAAAGATCAAAGGATCTTCTTGAGATCCTTTTTTTCTGCGCGTAATCTGCTGCTTGCAAACAAAAAAA
CCACCGCTACCAGCGGTGGTTTGTTTGCCGGATCAAGAGCTACCAACTCTTTTTCCGAAGGTAACTGGCT
TCAGCAGAGCGCAGATACCAAATACTGTTCTTCTAGTGTAGCCGTAGTTAGGCCACCACTTCAAGAACTC
TGTAGCACCGCCTACATACCTCGCTCTGCTAATCCTGTTACCAGTGGCTGCTGCCAGTGGCGATAAGTCG
TGTCTTACCGGGTTGGACTCAAGACGATAGTTACCGGATAAGGCGCAGCGGTCGGGCTGAACGGGGGGTT
CGTGCACACAGCCCAGCTTGGAGCGAACGACCTACACCGAACTGAGATACCTACAGCGTGAGCTATGAGA
AAGCGCCACGCTTCCCGAAGGGAGAAAGGCGGACAGGTATCCGGTAAGCGGCAGGGTCGGAACAGGAGAG
CGCACGAGGGAGCTTCCAGGGGGAAACGCCTGGTATCTTTATAGTCCTGTCGGGTTTCGCCACCTCTGAC
TTGAGCGTCGATTTTTGTGATGCTCGTCAGGGGGGCGGAGCCTATGGAAAAACGCCAGCAACGCGGCCTT
TTTACGGTTCCTGGCCTTTTGCTGGCCTTTTGCTCACATGTTCTTTCCTGCGTTATCCCCTGATTCTGTG
GATAACCGTATTACCGCCTTTGAGTGAGCTGATACCGCTCGCCGCAGCCGAACGACCGAGCGCAGCGAGT
CAGTGAGCGAGGAAGCGGAAGAGCGCCCAATACGCAAACCGCCTCTCCCCGCGCGTTGGCCGATTCATTA
ATGCAGCAAGCTCATGGCTGACTAATTTTTTTTATTTATGCAGAGGCCGAGGCCGCCTCGGCCTCTGAGC
TATTCCAGAAGTAGTGAGGAGGCTTTTTTGGAGGCCTAGGCTTTTGCAAAAAGCTCCCCGTGGCACGACA
GGTTTCCCGACTGGAAAGCGGGCAGTGAGCGCAACGCAATTAATGTGAGTTAGCTCACTCATTAGGCACC
CCAGGCTTTACACTTTATGCTTCCGGCTCGTATGTTGTGTGGAATTGTGAGCGGATAACAATTTCACACA
GGAAACAGCTATGACATGATTACGAATTTCACAAATAAAGCATTTTTTTCACTGCATTCTAGTTGTGGTT
TGTCCAAACTCATCAATGTATCTTATCATGTCTGGATCAACTGGATAACTCAAGCTAACCAAAATCATCC
CAAACTTCCCACCCCATACCCTATTACCACTGCCAATTACCTGTGGTTTCATTTACTCTAAACCTGTGAT
TCCTCTGAATTATTTTCATTTTAAAGAAATTGTATTTGTTAAATATGTACTACAAACTTAGTAGT
