>Addgene plasmid #116598 | pHAGE-PIK3R1-L372_R373delLR | depositor partial sequence | sequence record 219473 | insert
ATGAGTGCTGAGGGGTACCAGTACAGAGCGCTGTATGATTATAAAAAGGAAAGAGAAGAAGATATTGACT
TGCACTTGGGTGACATATTGACTGTGAATAAAGGGTCCTTAGTAGCTCTTGGATTCAGTGATGGACAGGA
AGCCAGGCCTGAAGAAATTGGCTGGTTAAATGGCTATAATGAAACCACAGGGGAAAGGGGGGACTTTCCG
GGAACTTATGTAGAATATATTGGAAGGAAAAAAATCTCGCCTCCCACACCAAAGCCCCGGCCACCTCGGC
CTCTTCCTGTTGCACCAGGTTCTTCGAAAACTGAAGCAGATGTTGAACAACAAGCTTTGACTCTCCCGGA
TCTTGCAGAGCAGTTTGCCCCTCCTGACATTGCCCCGCCTCTTCTTATCAAGCTCGTGGAAGCCATTGAA
AAGAAAGGTCTGGAATGTTCAACTCTATACAGAACACAGAGCTCCAGCAACCTGGCAGAATTACGACAGC
TTCTTGATTGTGATACACCCTCCGTGGACTTGGAAATGATCGATGTGCACGTTTTGGCTGACGCTTTCAA
ACGCTATCTCCTGGACTTACCAAATCCTGTCATTCCAGCAGCCGTTTACAGTGAAATGATTTCTTTAGCT
CCAGAAGTACAAAGCTCCGAAGAATATATTCAGCTATTGAAGAAGCTTATTAGGTCGCCTAGCATACCTC
ATCAGTATTGGCTTACGCTTCAGTATTTGTTAAAACATTTCTTCAAGCTCTCTCAAACCTCCAGCAAAAA
TCTGTTGAATGCAAGAGTACTCTCTGAAATTTTCAGCCCTATGCTTTTCAGATTCTCAGCAGCCAGCTCT
GATAATACTGAAAACCTCATAAAAGTTATAGAAATTTTAATCTCAACTGAATGGAATGAACGACAGCCTG
CACCAGCACTGCCTCCTAAACCACCAAAACCTACTACTGTAGCCAACAACGGTATGAATAACAATATGTC
CTTACAAGATGCTGAATGGTACTGGGGAGATATCTCGAGGGAAGAAGTGAATGAAAAACTTCGAGATACA
GCAGACGGGACCTTTTTGGTACGAGATGCGTCTACTAAAATGCATGGTGATTATACTCTTACAAAAGGGG
GAAATAACAAATTAATCAAAATATTTCATCGAGATGGGAAATATGGCTTCTCTGACCCATTAACCTTCAG
TTCTGTGGTTGAATTAATAAACCACTACCGGAATGAATCTCTAGCTCAGTATAATCCCAAATTGGATGTG
AAATTACTTTATCCAGTATCCAAATACCAACAGGATCAAGTTGTCAAAGAAGATAATATTGAAGCTGTAG
GGAAAAAATTACATGAATATAACACTCAGTTTCAAGAAAAAAGTCGAGAATATGATAGATTATATGAAGA
ATATACCCGCACATCCCAGGAAATCCAAATGAAAAGGACAGCTATTGAAGCATTTAATGAAACCATAAAA
ATATTTGAAGAACAGTGCCAGACCCAAGAGCGGTACAGCAAAGAATACATAGAAAAGTTTAAACGTGAAG
GCAATGAGAAAGAAATACAAAGGATTATGCATAATTATGATAAGTTGAAGTCTCGAATCAGTGAAATTAT
TGACAGTAGAAGAAGATTGGAAGAAGACTTGAAGAAGCAGGCAGCTGAGTATCGAGAAATTGACAAACGT
ATGAACAGCATTAAACCAGACCTTATCCAGCTGAGAAAGACGAGAGACCAATACTTGATGTGGTTGACTC
AAAAAGGTGTTCGGCAAAAGAAGTTGAACGAGTGGTTGGGCAATGAAAACACTGAAGACCAATATTCACT
GGTGGAAGATGATGAAGATTTGCCCCATCATGATGAGAAGACATGGAATGTTGGAAGCAGCAACCGAAAC
AAAGCTGAAAACCTGTTGCGAGGGAAGCGAGATGGCACTTTTCTTGTCCGGGAGAGCAGTAAACAGGGCT
GCTATGCCTGCTCTGTAGTGGTGGACGGCGAAGTAAAGCATTGTGTCATAAACAAAACAGCAACTGGCTA
TGGCTTTGCCGAGCCCTATAACTTGTACAGCTCTCTGAAAGAACTGGTGCTACATTACCAACACACCTCC
CTTGTGCAGCACAACGACTCCCTCAATGTCACACTAGCCTACCCAGTATATGCACAGCAGAGGCGATG
